>Addgene plasmid #126714 | pZ_P-ALD-eGFP | addgene full sequence | sequence record 247145 | Addgene NGS Result
TTCTACGGGGTCTGACGCTCAGTGGAACGAAAACTCACGTTAAGGGATTTTGGTCATGAGATCAGACCAG
CAGTTTAACTACGCAAATCCACAGGAATTTCTACATCACAATACCAATGGTAATACCACGACGTCAAGGA
ATGGAAACGACGACTTGGAGGAAGACTTCGTCAACCTCTTGCGGAGTACCCGAGGCTAAGACAATAAGAA
GAAAAAAAAAAGAAAAGCGGTGGGGGAGGGATTATTAAATAAGGATTATGTAACCCCAGGGTACCGTTCT
ATACATATTTAAGGATTATTTAGGACAATCGATGAAATCGGCATCAAACTGGATGGGAGTATAGTGTCCG
GATAATCGGATAAATCATCTTGCGAGGAGCCGCTTGGTTGGTTGGTGAGAGGAGTGAAATATGTGTCTCC
TCACCCAAGAATCGCGATATCAGCACCCTGTGGGGGACACTATTGGCCTCCCTCCCAAACCTTCGATGTG
GTAGTGCTTTATTATATTGATTACATTGATTACATAGCTAAACCCTGCCTGGTTGCAAGTTGAGCTCCGA
ATTCCAATATTAGTAAAATGCCTGCAAGATAACCTCGGTATGGCGTCCGACCCCGCTTAATTATTTTAAC
TCCTTTCCAACGAGGACTTCGTAATTTTTGATTAGGGAGTTGAGAAACGGGGGGTCTTGATACCTCCTCG
ATTTCAGATCCCACCCCCTCTCAGTCCCAAGTGGGACCCCCCTCGGCCGTGAAATGCGCGCACTTTAGTT
TTTTTCGCATGTAAACGCCGGTGTCCGTCAATTAAAAGTCGCAGACTAGGGTGAACTTTACCATTTTTGT
CGCACTCCGTCTCCTCGGAATAGGGGTGTAGTAATTCTGCAGTAGTGCAATTTTTACCCCGCCAAGGGGG
GGCGAAAAGAGACGACCTCATCACGCATTCTCCAGTCGCTCTCTACGCCTACAGCACCGACGTAGTTAAC
TTTCTCCCATATATAAAGCAATTGCCATTCCCCTGAAAACTTTAACCTCTGCTTTTTCTTGATTTTTCCT
TGCCCAAAGAAAAGACCATGGGTTCTAAAGGTGAAGAATTATTCACTGGTGTTGTCCCAATTTTGGTTGA
ATTAGATGGTGATGTTAATGGTCACAAATTTTCTGTCTCCGGTGAAGGTGAAGGTGATGCTACTTACGGT
AAATTGACCTTAAAATTTATTTGTACTACTGGTAAATTGCCAGTTCCATGGCCAACCTTAGTCACTACTT
TCGGTTATGGTGTTCAATGTTTTGCGAGATACCCAGATCATATGAAACAACATGACTTTTTCAAGTCTGC
CATGCCAGAAGGTTATGTTCAAGAAAGAACTATTTTTTTCAAAGATGACGGTAACTACAAGACCAGAGCT
GAAGTCAAGTTTGAAGGTGATACCTTAGTTAATAGAATCGAATTAAAAGGTATTGATTTTAAAGAAGATG
GTAACATTTTAGGTCACAAATTGGAATACAACTATAACTCTCACAATGTTTACATCATGGCTGACAAACA
AAAGAATGGTATCAAAGTTAACTTCAAAATTAGACACAACATTGAAGATGGTTCTGTTCAATTAGCTGAC
CATTATCAACAAAATACTCCAATTGGTGATGGTCCAGTCTTGTTACCAGACAACCATTACTTATCCACTC
AATCTGCCTTATCCAAAGATCCAAACGAAAAGAGAGACCACATGGTCTTGTTAGAATTTGTTACTGCTGC
TGGTATTACCCATGGTATGGATGAATTGTACAAATAGCATCATCATCATCATCATTGAGTTTGTAGCCTT
AGACATGACTGTTCCTCAGTTCAAGTTGGGCACTTACGAGAAGACCGGTCTTGCTAGATTCTAATCAAGA
GGATGTCAGAATGCCATTTGCCTGAGAGATGCAGGCTTCATTTTTGATACTTTTTTATTTGTAACCTATA
TAGTATAGGATTTTTTTTGTCATTTTGTTTCTTCTCGTACGAGCTTGCTCCTGATCAGCCTATCTCGCAG
CTGATGAATATCTTGTGGTAGGGGTTTGGGAAAATCATTCGAGTTTGATGTTTTTCTTGGTATTTCCCAC
TCCTCTTCAGAGTACAGAAGATTAAGTGAGACCTTCGTTTGTGCGGATCCCCCACACACCATAGCTTCAA
AATGTTTCTACTCCTTTTTTACTCTTCCAGATTTTCTCGGACTCCGCGCATCGCCGTACCACTTCAAAAC
ACCCAAGCACAGCATACTAAATTTCCCCTCTTTCTTCCTCTAGGGTGTCGTTAATTACCCGTACTAAAGG
TTTGGAAAAGAAAAAAGAGACCGCCTCGTTTCTTTTTCTTCGTCGAAAAAGGCAATAAAAATTTTTATCA
CGTTTCTTTTTCTTGAAAATTTTTTTTTTTGATTTTTTTCTCTTTCGATGACCTCCCATTGATATTTAAG
TTAATAAACGGTCTTCAATTTCTCAAGTTTCAGTTTCATTTTTCTTGTTCTATTACAACTTTTTTTACTT
CTTGCTCATTAGAAAGAAAGCATAGCAATCTAATCTAAGGGCGGTGTTGACAATTAATCATCGGCATAGT
ATATCGGCATAGTATAATACGACAAGGTGAGGAACTAAACCATGGCCAAGTTGACCAGTGCCGTTCCGGT
GCTCACCGCGCGCGACGTCGCCGGAGCGGTCGAGTTCTGGACCGACCGGCTCGGGTTCTCCCGGGACTTC
GTGGAGGACGACTTCGCCGGTGTGGTCCGGGACGACGTGACCCTGTTCATCAGCGCGGTCCAGGACCAGG
TGGTGCCGGACAACACCCTGGCCTGGGTGTGGGTGCGCGGCCTGGACGAGCTGTACGCCGAGTGGTCGGA
GGTCGTGTCCACGAACTTCCGGGACGCCTCCGGGCCGGCCATGACCGAGATCGGCGAGCAGCCGTGGGGG
CGGGAGTTCGCCCTGCGCGACCCGGCCGGCAACTGCGTGCACTTCGTGGCCGAGGAGCAGGACTGACACG
TCCGACGCGGCCCGACGGGTCCGAGGCCTCGGAGATCCGTCCCCCTTTTCCTTTGTCGATATCATGTAAT
TAGTTATGTCACGCTTACATTCACGCCCTCCCCCCACATCCGCTCTAACCGAAAAGGAAGGAGTTAGACA
ACCTGAAGTCTAGGTCCCTATTTATTTTTTTATAGTTATGTTAGTATTAAGAACGTTATTTATATTTCAA
ATTTTTCTTTTTTTTCTGTACAGACGCGTGTACGCATGTAACATTATACTGAAAACCTTGCTTGAGAAGG
TTTTGGGACGCTCGAAGGCTTTAATTTGCAAGCTGGAGACCAACATGTGAGCAAAAGGCCAGCAAAAGGC
CAGGAACCGTAAAAAGGCCGCGTTGCTGGCGTTTTTCCATAGGCTCCGCCCCCCTGACGAGCATCACAAA
AATCGACGCTCAAGTCAGAGGTGGCGAAACCCGACAGGACTATAAAGATACCAGGCGTTTCCCCCTGGAA
GCTCCCTCGTGCGCTCTCCTGTTCCGACCCTGCCGCTTACCGGATACCTGTCCGCCTTTCTCCCTTCGGG
AAGCGTGGCGCTTTCTCATAGCTCACGCTGTAGGTATCTCAGTTCGGTGTAGGTCGTTCGCTCCAAGCTG
GGCTGTGTGCACGAACCCCCCGTTCAGCCCGACCGCTGCGCCTTATCCGGTAACTATCGTCTTGAGTCCA
ACCCGGTAAGACACGACTTATCGCCACTGGCAGCAGCCACTGGTAACAGGATTAGCAGAGCGAGGTATGT
AGGCGGTGCTACAGAGTTCTTGAAGTGGTGGCCTAACTACGGCTACACTAGAAGAACAGTATTTGGTATC
TGCGCTCTGCTGAAGCCAGTTACCTTCGGAAAAAGAGTTGGTAGCTCTTGATCCGGCAAACAAACCACCG
CTGGTAGCGGTGGTTTTTTTGTTTGCAAGCAGCAGATTACGCGCAGAAAAAAAGGATCTCAAGAAGATCC
TTTGATCTT
Features (pLannotate 1.2.2; 10 found; start..end, strand, type, name):
    288..304     +  mobile_element Tn7L (fragment): mini-Tn7 element (left end of the Tn7 transposon) Tn7
   1068..1784    +  CDS            yEGFP: yEGFP is a fluorescent protein published in 1997.
   1787..1805    +  CDS            capTEV™ (fragment): composite tag for in vivo biotinylation, TEV protease cleavage, and 6xHis tagging
   1816..1881    +  CDS            AOX1 (fragment): ALOX1_KOMPC - Experimental evidence at protein level: Swiss-Prot protein existence level 1. Major isoform of alcohol oxidase, which catalyzes the oxidation of methanol to formaldehyde and hydrogen peroxide, the first step in the methanol utilization pathway of methylotrophic yeasts. From Komagataella phaffii (strain ATCC 76273 / CBS 7435 / CECT 11047 / NRRL Y-11430 / Wegner 21-1) (Yeast) (Pichia pastoris).
   1885..2131    +  terminator     AOX1 terminator: Pichia pastoris AOX1; transcription terminator for AOX1
   2152..2559    +  promoter       TEF1 promoter: S. cerevisiae TEF1; promoter for EF-1α
   2566..2613    +  promoter       EM7 promoter: synthetic bacterial promoter&nbsp
   2632..3006    +  CDS            BleoR: antibiotic-binding protein; Sh ble from Streptoalloteichus hindustanus; confers resistance to bleomycin, phleomycin, and Zeocin™
   3072..3319    +  terminator     CYC1 terminator: S. cerevisiae CYC1; transcription terminator for CYC1
   3394..3982    -  rep_origin     ori: high-copy-number ColE1/pMB1/pBR322/pUC origin of replication
