[The description below was written by a language model from this plasmid's Addgene catalogue record and pLannotate feature annotations shown in this document.]
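Description:
pZ_P-ALD-eGFP is a yeast expression plasmid built on the Invitrogen pPICZ B backbone, a vector designed for the methylotrophic yeast Pichia pastoris (Komagataella phaffii). The sequenced plasmid is about 4.0 kb. It replicates in E. coli from a high-copy ColE1/pUC-type origin, and no yeast replication origin is annotated, which fits the usual use of pPICZ vectors as integrating constructs. A single Sh ble (BleoR) gene provides Zeocin selection in both hosts. It sits behind tandem promoters, the S. cerevisiae TEF1 promoter for expression in yeast and the synthetic EM7 promoter for expression in bacteria, and is followed by the CYC1 terminator.

The payload is a green fluorescent protein reading frame of roughly 720 bp, which the automated annotation matches to the yeast-enhanced variant yEGFP. According to the catalogue entry it is driven by an "ALD" promoter that was introduced by Gibson assembly. This promoter is not annotated in the feature table, but about 1 kb of largely unannotated sequence lies upstream of the reporter where it would be expected, apparently taking the place of the methanol-inducible AOX1 promoter of the parent vector. Transcription ends at the Pichia AOX1 terminator. The short Tn7L, capTEV and AOX1 coding fragments are most likely residual backbone sequence or incidental matches rather than functional parts. The catalogue lists the insert species as Mycobacterium tuberculosis, which does not fit a GFP gene and probably reflects the source of the cited sequence record. The stated purpose is eGFP overexpression in yeast, and the associated work concerns ethanol-driven biosynthesis in a Crabtree-negative yeast, so the plasmid plausibly serves as a fluorescent reporter of ALD promoter activity.
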