Addgene plasmid #126714: pZ_P-ALD-eGFP
Purpose: yeast plasmid overexpressing eGFP
Depositing lab: Menghao Cai. Depositing organization: East China University of Science and Technology. Publication: Engineered ethanol-driven biosynthetic system for improving production of acetyl-CoA derived drugs in Crabtree-negative yeast. Liu Y, Bai C, Liu Q, Xu Q, Qian Z, Peng Q, Yu J, Xu M, Zhou X, Zhang Y, Cai M. Metab Eng. 2019 Jul;54:275-284. doi: 10.1016/j.ymben.2019.05.001. Epub 2019 May 9. PubMed 31077813.
Backbone
  Vector backbone: pPICZ B
  Backbone manufacturer: Invitrogen
  Backbone size w/o insert (bp): 3328
  Vector type: Yeast Expression
  Selectable markers: Zeocin
Growth in bacteria
  Bacterial resistance: Bleocin (Zeocin), 50 μg/mL
  Growth temperature: 37°C
  Growth strain: DH5alpha
  Copy number: Unknown
Gene/Insert
  Gene/Insert name: egfp
  Species: Mycobacterium tuberculosis H37Rv
  Insert size (bp): 723
  GenBank ID: AM697669.1
  Promoter: ALD
  Cloning method: Gibson Cloning
Terms and licenses: Academic/Nonprofit Terms; Industry Terms: Not Available to Industry
How to cite: pZ_P-ALD-eGFP was a gift from Menghao Cai (Addgene plasmid # 126714 ; http://n2t.net/addgene:126714 ; RRID:Addgene_126714)
